>Addgene plasmid #158239 | pLKO_NWS.AU1.VSVg_NGFR | addgene full sequence | sequence record 327689 | Addgene NGS Result
TCGACGGTATCGATCACGAGACTAGTATCGAGCGGCCGCCCCCTTCACCGAGGGCCTATTTCCCATGATT
CCTTCATATTTGCATATACGATACAAGGCTGTTAGAGAGATAATTGGAATTAATTTGACTGTAAACACAA
AGATATTAGTACAAAATACGTGACGTAGAAAGTAATAATTTCTTGGGTAGTTTGCAGTTTTAAAATTATG
TTTTAAAATGGACTATCATATGCTTACCGTAACTTGAAAGTATTTCGATTTCTTGGCTTTATATATCTTG
TGGAAAGGACGAAACACCGGGTCTTCGAGAAGACCTGTTTTAGAGCTAGAAATAGCAAGTTAAAATAAGG
CTAGTCCGTTATCAACTTGAAAAAGTGGCACCGAGTCGGTGCTTTTTTTAATTCTCGACCTCGAGACAAA
TGGCAGTATTCATCCACAATTTTAAAAGAAAAGGGGGGATTGGGGGGTACAGTGCAGGGGAAAGAATAGT
AGACATAATAGCAACAGACATACAAACTAAAGAATTACAAAAACAAATTACAAAAATTCAAAATTTTCGG
GTTTATTACAGGGACAGCAGAGATCCACTTTGGCCGCGGCTCGAGGCGATAAGCTTTGCAAAGATGGATA
AAGTTTTAAACAGAGAGGAATCTTTGCAGCTAATGGACCTTCTAGGTCTTGAAAGGAGTGGGAATTGGCT
CCGGTGCCCGTCAGTGGGCAGAGCGCACATCGCCCACAGTCCCCGAGAAGTTGGGGGGAGGGGTCGGCAA
TTGAACCGGTGCCTAGAGAAGGTGGCGCGGGGTAAACTGGGAAAGTGATGTCGTGTACTGGCTCCGCCTT
TTTCCCGAGGGTGGGGGAGAACCGTATATAAGTGCAGTAGTCGCCGTGAACGTTCTTTTTCGCAACGGGT
TTGCCGCCAGAACACAGGTAAGTGCCGTGTGTGGTTCCCGCGGGCCTGGCCTCTTTACGGGTTATGGCCC
TTGCGTGCCTTGAATTACTTCCACCTGGCTGCAGTACGTGATTCTTGATCCCGAGCTTCGGGTTGGAAGT
GGGTGGGAGAGTTCGAGGCCTTGCGCTTAAGGAGCCCCTTCGCCTCGTGCTTGAGTTGAGGCCTGGCCTG
GGCGCTGGGGCCGCCGCGTGCGAATCTGGTGGCACCTTCGCGCCTGTCTCGCTGCTTTCGATAAGTCTCT
AGCCATTTAAAATTTTTGATGACCTGCTGCGACGCTTTTTTTCTGGCAAGATAGTCTTGTAAATGCGGGC
CAAGATCTGCACACTGGTATTTCGGTTTTTGGGGCCGCGGGCGGCGACGGGGCCCGTGCGTCCCAGCGCA
CATGTTCGGCGAGGCGGGGCCTGCGAGCGCGGCCACCGAGAATCGGACGGGGGTAGTCTCAAGCTGGCCG
GCCTGCTCTGGTGCCTGGCCTCGCGCCGCCGTGTATCGCCCCGCCCTGGGCGGCAAGGCTGGCCCGGTCG
GCACCAGTTGCGTGAGCGGAAAGATGGCCGCTTCCCGGCCCTGCTGCAGGGAGCTCAAAATGGAGGACGC
GGCGCTCGGGAGAGCGGGCGGGTGAGTCACCCACACAAAGGAAAAGGGCCTTTCCGTCCTCAGCCGTCGC
TTCATGTGACTCCACGGAGTACCGGGCGCCGTCCAGGCACCTCGATTAGTTCTCGAGCTTTTGGAGTACG
TCGTCTTTAGGTTGGGGGGAGGGGTTTTATGCGATGGAGTTTCCCCACACTGAGTGGGTGGAGACTGAAG
TTAGGCCAGCTTGGCACTTGATGTAATTCTCCTTGGAATTTGCCCTTTTTGAGTTTGGATCTTGGTTCAT
TCTCAAGCCTCAGACAGTGGTTCAAAGTTTTTTTCTTCCATTTCAGGTGTCGTGAGGAATTCTGCAGTCG
ATCGACGGTACCGCGGGCCCGGGATCCACGGTCGCCACCATGGGGGCAGGTGCCACCGGCCGCGCCATGG
ACGGGCCGCGCCTGCTGCTGTTGCTGCTTCTGGGGGTGTCCCTTGGAGGTGCCAAGGAGGCATGCAACTG
GTCCCACCCCCAATTCGAGAAAGGAGGAGGCGGGGGAGGGGACACCTATCGGTACATTGGAGGAGGCGGG
GGAGGGTATACAGATATCGAAATGAATAGACTCGGAAAGCCCACAGGCCTGTACACACACAGCGGTGAGT
GCTGCAAAGCCTGCAACCTGGGCGAGGGTGTGGCCCAGCCTTGTGGAGCCAACCAGACCGTGTGTGAGCC
CTGCCTGGACAGCGTGACGTTCTCCGACGTGGTGAGCGCGACCGAGCCGTGCAAGCCGTGCACCGAGTGC
GTGGGGCTCCAGAGCATGTCGGCGCCGTGCGTGGAGGCCGACGACGCCGTGTGCCGCTGCGCCTACGGCT
ACTACCAGGATGAGACGACTGGGCGCTGCGAGGCGTGCCGCGTGTGCGAGGCGGGCTCGGGCCTCGTGTT
CTCCTGCCAGGACAAGCAGAACACCGTGTGCGAGGAGTGCCCCGACGGCACGTATTCCGACGAGGCCAAC
CACGTGGACCCGTGCCTGCCCTGCACCGTGTGCGAGGACACCGAGCGCCAGCTCCGCGAGTGCACACGCT
GGGCCGACGCCGAGTGCGAGGAGATCCCTGGCCGTTGGATTACACGGTCCACACCCCCAGAGGGCTCGGA
CAGCACAGCCCCCAGCACCCAGGAGCCTGAGGCACCTCCAGAACAAGACCTCATAGCCAGCACGGTGGCA
GGTGTGGTGACCACAGTGATGGGCAGCTCCCAGCCCGTGGTGACCCGAGGCACCACCGACAACCTCATCC
CTGTCTATTGCTCCATCCTGGCTGCTGTGGTTGTGGGCCTTGTGGCCTACATAGCCTTCAAGAGGTGGAA
CAGGGGTATCCTCTAGAGCGGCCGCGTCGACAATCAACCTCTGGATTACAAAATTTGTGAAAGATTGACT
GGTATTCTTAACTATGTTGCTCCTTTTACGCTATGTGGATACGCTGCTTTAATGCCTTTGTATCATGCTA
TTGCTTCCCGTATGGCTTTCATTTTCTCCTCCTTGTATAAATCCTGGTTGCTGTCTCTTTATGAGGAGTT
GTGGCCCGTTGTCAGGCAACGTGGCGTGGTGTGCACTGTGTTTGCTGACGCAACCCCCACTGGTTGGGGC
ATTGCCACCACCTGTCAGCTCCTTTCCGGGACTTTCGCTTTCCCCCTCCCTATTGCCACGGCGGAACTCA
TCGCCGCCTGCCTTGCCCGCTGCTGGACAGGGGCTCGGCTGTTGGGCACTGACAATTCCGTGGTGTTGTC
GGGGAAGCTGACGTCCTTTCCATGGCTGCTCGCCTGTGTTGCCACCTGGATTCTGCGCGGGACGTCCTTC
TGCTACGTCCCTTCGGCCCTCAATCCAGCGGACCTTCCTTCCCGCGGCCTGCTGCCGGCTCTGCGGCCTC
TTCCGCATCTTCGCCTTCGCCCTCAGACGAGTCGGATCTCCCTTTGGGCCGCCTCCCCGCCTGGGTACCT
TTAAGACCAATGACTTACAAGGCAGCTGTAGATCTTAGCCACTTTTTAAAAGAAAAGGGGGGACTGGAAG
GGCTAATTCACTCCCAACGAAGATAAGATCTGCTTTTTGCTTGTACTGGGTCTCTCTGGTTAGACCAGAT
CTGAGCCTGGGAGCTCTCTGGCTAACTAGGGAACCCACTGCTTAAGCCTCAATAAAGCTTGCCTTGAGTG
CTTCAAGTAGTGTGTGCCCGTCTGTTGTGTGACTCTGGTAACTAGAGATCCCTCAGACCCTTTTAGTCAG
TGTGGAAAATCTCTAGCAGTAGTAGTTCATGTCATCTTATTATTCAGTATTTATAACTTGCAAAGAAATG
AATATCAGAGAGTGAGAGGAACTTGTTTATTGCAGCTTATAATGGTTACAAATAAAGCAATAGCATCACA
AATTTCACAAATAAAGCATTTTTTTCACTGCATTCTAGTTGTGGTTTGTCCAAACTCATCAATGTATCTT
ATCATGTCTGGCTCTAGCTATCCCGCCCCTAACTCCGCCCATCCCGCCCCTAACTCCGCCCAGTTCCGCC
CATTCTCCGCCCCATGGCTGACTAATTTTTTTTATTTATGCAGAGGCCGAGGCCGCCTCGGCCTCTGAGC
TATTCCAGAAGTAGTGAGGAGGCTTTTTTGGAGGCCTAGGGACGTACCCAATTCGCCCTATAGTGAGTCG
TATTACGCGCGCTCACTGGCCGTCGTTTTACAACGTCGTGACTGGGAAAACCCTGGCGTTACCCAACTTA
ATCGCCTTGCAGCACATCCCCCTTTCGCCAGCTGGCGTAATAGCGAAGAGGCCCGCACCGATCGCCCTTC
CCAACAGTTGCGCAGCCTGAATGGCGAATGGG
[124 nt withheld, positions 4373-4496]
C
[91 nt withheld, positions 4498-4588]
A
[49 nt withheld, positions 4590-4638]
CCTTTGACGTTGGAGTCCACGTTCTTT
[37 nt withheld, positions 4666-4702]
ACCCTATCTCGGTCTATTCTTTTGATTTATAAGGGATTTTGCCGATTTCGGCCTATTGGTTAAAAAATGA
GCTGATTTAACAAAAATTTAACGCGAATTTTAACAAAATATTAACGCTTACAATTTAGGTGGCACTTTTC
GGGGAAATGTGCGCGGAACCCCTATTTGTTTATTTTTCTAAATACATTCAAATATGTATCCGCTCATGAG
ACAATAACCCTGATAAATGCTTCAATAATATTGAAAAAGGAAGAGTATGAGTATTCAACATTTCCGTGTC
GCCCTTATTCCCTTTTTTGCGGCATTTTGCCTTCCTGTTTTTGCTCACCCAGAAACGCTGGTGAAAGTAA
AAGATGCTGAAGATCAGTTGGGTGCACGAGTGGGTTACATCGAACTGGATCTCAACAGCGGTAAGATCCT
TGAGAGTTTTCGCCCCGAAGAACGTTTTCCAATGATGAGCACTTTTAAAGTTCTGCTATGTGGCGCGGTA
TTATCCCGTATTGACGCCGGGCAAGAGCAACTCGGTCGCCGCATACACTATTCTCAGAATGACTTGGTTG
AGTACTCACCAGTCACAGAAAAGCATCTTACGGATGGCATGACAGTAAGAGAATTATGCAGTGCTGCCAT
AACCATGAGTGATAACACTGCGGCCAACTTACTTCTGACAACGATCGGAGGACCGAAGGAGCTAACCGCT
TTTTTGCACAACATGGGGGATCATGTAACTCGCCTTGATCGTTGGGAACCGGAGCTGAATGAAGCCATAC
CAAACGACGAGCGTGACACCACGATGCCTGTAGCAATGGCAACAACGTTGCGCAAACTATTAACTGGCGA
ACTACTTACTCTAGCTTCCCGGCAACAATTAATAGACTGGATGGAGGCGGATAAAGTTGCAGGACCACTT
CTGCGCTCGGCCCTTCCGGCTGGCTGGTTTATTGCTGATAAATCTGGAGCCGGTGAGCGTGGGTCTCGCG
GTATCATTGCAGCACTGGGGCCAGATGGTAAGCCCTCCCGTATCGTAGTTATCTACACGACGGGGAGTCA
GGCAACTATGGATGAACGAAATAGACAGATCGCTGAGATAGGTGCCTCACTGATTAAGCATTGGTAACTG
TCAGACCAAGTTTACTCATATATACTTTAGATTGATTTAAAACTTCATTTTTAATTTAAAAGGATCTAGG
TGAAGATCCTTTTTGATAATCTCATGACCAAAATCCCTTAACGTGAGTTTTCGTTCCACTGAGCGTCAGA
CCCCGTAGAAAAGATCAAAGGATCTTCTTGAGATCCTTTTTTTCTGCGCGTAATCTGCTGCTTGCAAACA
AAAAAACCACCGCTACCAGCGGTGGTTTGTTTGCCGGATCAAGAGCTACCAACTCTTTTTCCGAAGGTAA
CTGGCTTCAGCAGAGCGCAGATACCAAATACTGTTCTTCTAGTGTAGCCGTAGTTAGGCCACCACTTCAA
GAACTCTGTAGCACCGCCTACATACCTCGCTCTGCTAATCCTGTTACCAGTGGCTGCTGCCAGTGGCGAT
AAGTCGTGTCTTACCGGGTTGGACTCAAGACGATAGTTACCGGATAAGGCGCAGCGGTCGGGCTGAACGG
GGGGTTCGTGCACACAGCCCAGCTTGGAGCGAACGACCTACACCGAACTGAGATACCTACAGCGTGAGCT
ATGAGAAAGCGCCACGCTTCCCGAAGGGAGAAAGGCGGACAGGTATCCGGTAAGCGGCAGGGTCGGAACA
GGAGAGCGCACGAGGGAGCTTCCAGGGGGAAACGCCTGGTATCTTTATAGTCCTGTCGGGTTTCGCCACC
TCTGACTTGAGCGTCGATTTTTGTGATGCTCGTCAGGGGGGCGGAGCCTATGGAAAAACGCCAGCAACGC
GGCCTTTTTACGGTTCCTGGCCTTTTGCTGGCCTTTTGCTCACATGTTCTTTCCTGCGTTATCCCCTGAT
TCTGTGGATAACCGTATTACCGCCTTTGAGTGAGCTGATACCGCTCGCCGCAGCCGAACGACCGAGCGCA
GCGAGTCAGTGAGCGAGGAAGCGGAAGAGCGCCCAATACGCAAACCGCCTCTCCCCGCGCGTTGGCCGAT
TCATTAATGCAGCTGGCACGACAGGTTTCCCGACTGGAAAGCGGGCAGTGAGCGCAACGCAATTAATGTG
AGTTAGCTCACTCATTAGGCACCCCAGGCTTTACACTTTATGCTTCCGGCTCGTATGTTGTGTGGAATTG
TGAGCGGATAACAATTTCACACAGGAAACAGCTATGACCATGATTACGCCAAGCGCGCAATTAACCCTCA
CTAAAGGGAACAAAAGCTGGAGCTGCAAGCTTAATGTAGTCTTATGCAATACTCTTGTAGTCTTGCAACA
TGGTAACGATGAGTTAGCAACATGCCTTACAAGGAGAGAAAAAGCACCGTGCATGGCGATTGGTGGAAGT
AAGGTGGTACGATCGTGCCTTATTAGGAAGGCAACAGACGGGTCTGACATGGATTGGACGAACCACTGAA
TTGCCGCATTGCAGAGATATTGTATTTAAGTGCCTAGCTCGATACATAAACGGGTCTCTCTGGTTAGACC
AGATCTGAGCCTGGGAGCTCTCTGGCTAACTAGGGAACCCACTGCTTAAGCCTCAATAAAGCTTGCCTTG
AGTGCTTCAAGTAGTGTGTGCCCGTCTGTTGTGTGACTCTGGTAACTAGAGATCCCTCAGACCCTTTTAG
TCAGTGTGGAAAATCTCTAGCAGTGGCGCCCGAACAGGGACTTGAAAGCGAAAGGGAAACCAGAGGAGCT
CTCTCGACGCAGGACTCGGCTTGCTGAAGCGCGCACGGCAAGAGGCGAGGGGCGGCGACTGGTGAGTACG
CCAAAAATTTTGACTAGCGGAGGCTAGAAGGAGAGAGATGGGTGCGAGAGCGTCAGTATTAAGCGGGGGA
GAATTAGATCGCGATGGGAAAAAATTCGGTTAAGGCCAGGGGGAAAGAAAAAATATAAATTAAAACATAT
AGTATGGGCAAGCAGGGAGCTAGAACGATTCGCAGTTAATCCTGGCCTGTTAGAAACATCAGAAGGCTGT
AGACAAATACTGGGACAGCTACAACCATCCCTTCAGACAGGATCAGAAGAACTTAGATCATTATATAATA
CAGTAGCAACCCTCTATTGTGTGCATCAAAGGATAGAGATAAAAGACACCAAGGAAGCTTTAGACAAGAT
AGAGGAAGAGCAAAACAAAAGTAAGACCACCGCACAGCAAGCGGCCGCTGATCTTCAGACCTGGAGGAGG
AGATATGAGGGACAATTGGAGAAGTGAATTATATAAATATAAAGTAGTAAAAATTGAACCATTAGGAGTA
GCACCCACCAAGGCAAAGAGAAGAGTGGTGCAGAGAGAAAAAAGAGCAGTGGGAATAGGAGCTTTGTTCC
TTGGGTTCTTGGGAGCAGCAGGAAGCACTATGGGCGCAGCGTCAATGACGCTGACGGTACAGGCCAGACA
ATTATTGTCTGGTATAGTGCAGCAGCAGAACAATTTGCTGAGGGCTATTGAGGCGCAACAGCATCTGTTG
CAACTCACAGTCTGGGGCATCAAGCAGCTCCAGGCAAGAATCCTGGCTGTGGAAAGATACCTAAAGGATC
AACAGCTCCTGGGGATTTGGGGTTGCTCTGGAAAACTCATTTGCACCACTGCTGTGCCTTGGAATGCTAG
TTGGAGTAATAAATCTCTGGAACAGATTTGGAATCACACGACCTGGATGGAGTGGGACAGAGAAATTAAC
AATTACACAAGCTTAATACACTCCTTAATTGAAGAATCGCAAAACCAGCAAGAAAAGAATGAACAAGAAT
TATTGGAATTAGATAAATGGGCAAGTTTGTGGAATTGGTTTAACATAACAAATTGGCTGTGGTATATAAA
ATTATTCATAATGATAGTAGGAGGCTTGGTAGGTTTAAGAATAGTTTTTGCTGTACTTTCTATAGTGAAT
AGAGTTAGGCAGGGATATTCACCATTATCGTTTCAGACCCACCTCCCAACCCCGAGGGGACCCGACAGGC
CCGAAGGAATAGAAGAAGAAGGTGGAGAGAGAGACAGAGACAGATCCATTCGATTAGTGAACGGATC
Features (pLannotate 1.2.2; 29 found; start..end, strand, type, name):
     50..290     +  promoter       U6 promoter: RNA polymerase III promoter for human U6 snRNA
    317..392     +  misc_RNA       gRNA scaffold: guide RNA scaffold for the Streptococcus pyogenes CRISPR/Cas9 system
    440..557     +  misc_feature   cPPT/CTS: central polypurine tract and central termination sequence of HIV-1
    624..690     +  CDS            small t antigen (fragment): SV40 (simian virus 40) small t antigen
    697..1875    +  promoter       EF-1α promoter: strong constitutive promoter for human elongation factor EF-1α
   1892..1917    +  misc_feature   MCS (fragment): multiple cloning site
   1930..2871    +  CDS            NGFR (fragment): TNR16_HUMAN - Also known as TNFRSF16. Experimental evidence at protein level: Swiss-Prot protein existence level 1. Low affinity receptor which can bind to NGF, BDNF, NTF3, and NTF4. Forms a heterodimeric receptor with SORCS2 that binds the precursor forms of NGF, BDNF and NTF3 with high affinity, and has much lower affinity for mature NGF and BDNF (PubMed:24908487). Plays an important role in differentiation and survival of specific neuronal populations during development (By similarity). Can mediate cell survival as well as cell death of neural cells. Plays a role in the inactivation of RHOA
   2902..3490    +  misc_feature   WPRE: woodchuck hepatitis virus posttranscriptional regulatory element
   3495..3632    +  CDS            nef (fragment): NEF_HV1LA - Experimental evidence at protein level: Swiss-Prot protein existence level 1. Extracellular Nef protein targets CD4(+) T-lymphocytes for apoptosis by interacting with CXCR4 surface receptors. From Human immunodeficiency virus type 1 group M subtype B (isolate Lai) (HIV-1).
   3618..3798    +  LTR            5' LTR (truncated): truncated 5' long terminal repeat (LTR) from HIV-1
   3870..3991    +  polyA_signal   SV40 poly(A) signal: SV40 polyadenylation signal
   4031..4166    +  rep_origin     SV40 ori: SV40 origin of replication
   4187..4205    -  promoter       T7 promoter: promoter for bacteriophage T7 RNA polymerase
   4213..4368    +  CDS            lacZα (fragment): LacZα fragment of β-galactosidase; lacZ fragment
   4373..4801    +  rep_origin     f1 ori (sequence partly withheld): f1 bacteriophage origin of replication; arrow indicates direction of (+) strand synthesis
   4854..4958    +  promoter       AmpR promoter: bla
   4959..5819    +  CDS            AmpR: β-lactamase; bla; confers resistance to ampicillin, carbenicillin, and related antibiotics
   5990..6578    +  rep_origin     ori: high-copy-number ColE1/pMB1/pBR322/pUC origin of replication
   6761..6853    +  CDS            lacI (fragment): lac repressor; lacI; The lac repressor binds to the lac operator to inhibit transcription in E. coli. This inhibition can be relieved by adding lactose or isopropyl-β-D-thiogalactopyranoside (IPTG).
   6866..6887    +  protein_bind   CAP binding site: CAP binding activates transcription in the presence of cAMP. E. coli catabolite activator protein
   6902..6932    +  promoter       lac promoter: promoter for the E. coli lac operon
   6940..6956    +  protein_bind   lac operator: The lac repressor binds to the lac operator to inhibit transcription in E. coli. This inhibition can be relieved by adding lactose or isopropyl-β-D-thiogalactopyranoside (IPTG). lac repressor encoded by lacI
   7001..7019    +  promoter       T3 promoter: promoter for bacteriophage T3 RNA polymerase
   7047..7273    +  promoter       RSV promoter: Rous sarcoma virus enhancer/promoter
   7274..7454    +  LTR            5' LTR (truncated): truncated 5' long terminal repeat (LTR) from HIV-1
   7501..7626    +  misc_feature   HIV-1 Ψ: packaging signal of human immunodeficiency virus type 1
   7610..7973    +  CDS            HIV-1 gag (fragment): gag protein from human immunodeficiency virus 1; gag
   8119..8352    +  misc_feature   RRE: The Rev response element (RRE) of HIV-1 allows for Rev-dependent mRNA export from the nucleus to the cytoplasm.
   8729..8829    +  CDS            Rev (fragment): human immunodeficiency virus 1 (HIV-1) Rev protein; rev; enhances nuclear export of unspliced and incompletely spliced viral mRNAs
