[The description below was written by a language model from this plasmid's Addgene catalogue record and pLannotate feature annotations shown in this document.]
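Description:
pLKO_NWS.AU1.VSVg_NGFR is a lentiviral CRISPR vector on the pLKO backbone that pairs a guide RNA expression cassette with a protein barcode ("Pro-Code") for tracking transduced cells. In bacteria it is maintained through a high-copy ColE1/pUC-type origin and selected with ampicillin via the β-lactamase gene. An f1 origin, an SV40 origin and lac-derived remnants are also annotated in the backbone. The viral portion has a third-generation layout: an RSV promoter drives a truncated HIV-1 5' LTR, followed by the Ψ packaging signal with a gag fragment, the RRE for Rev-dependent export of the genomic RNA, and a cPPT/CTS. A second truncated LTR, consistent with a self-inactivating 3' LTR, and an SV40 polyadenylation signal close the transfer cassette.

Two expression units lie between the LTRs. A human U6 Pol III promoter sits upstream of the S. pyogenes Cas9 gRNA scaffold, leaving a position for cloning a chosen sgRNA; the feature table annotates no Cas9, so the nuclease must come from elsewhere. Downstream, the EF-1α promoter drives human NGFR truncated to remove its signaling domain (dNGFR), followed by a WPRE to enhance transcript expression. The catalogue lists an N-terminal NWS, AU1 and VSVg epitope combination on this receptor, although these tags are not annotated separately in the feature table. The truncated receptor acts as an inert scaffold for this epitope combination, which antibody staining can read as a unique barcode. Because each barcode can be linked to a particular sgRNA, pooled CRISPR perturbations can be resolved and phenotyped at single-cell resolution by cytometry.
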