Addgene plasmid #158239: pLKO_NWS.AU1.VSVg_NGFR
Purpose: Protein Barcode (Pro-Code) for vector/cell tracking. Contains U6 trRNA cassette for sgRNA cloning. Enables phenotypic CRISPR screens at a single cell resolution (using cytometry).
Depositing lab: Brian Brown. Depositing organization: Icahn School of Medicine at Mount Sinai. Publication: Protein Barcodes Enable High-Dimensional Single-Cell CRISPR Screens. Wroblewska A, Dhainaut M, Ben-Zvi B, Rose SA, Park ES, Amir ED, Bektesevic A, Baccarini A, Merad M, Rahman AH, Brown BD. Cell. 2018 Nov 1;175(4):1141-1155.e16. doi: 10.1016/j.cell.2018.09.022. Epub 2018 Oct 18. PubMed 30343902.
Backbone
  Vector backbone: pLKO
  Backbone size w/o insert (bp): 9000
  Vector type: Lentiviral, CRISPR
Growth in bacteria
  Bacterial resistance: Ampicillin, 100 μg/mL
  Growth temperature: 37°C
  Growth strain: NEB Stable
  Copy number: High Copy
Gene/Insert
  Gene/Insert name: Pro-Code Tagged human dNGFR
  Species: H. sapiens (human)
  Insert size (bp): 1000
  Mutation: Truncation of the signaling domain
  Entrez Gene: NGFR (a.k.a. CD271, Gp80-LNGFR, TNFRSF16, p75(NTR), p75NTR)
  Promoter: EF1a
  Tag / fusion protein: NWS.AU1.VSVg (N terminal on insert)
  Cloning method: Restriction Enzyme; 5′ cloning site Unknown (unknown if destroyed)
  Sequencing primers: 5′ cctttttgagtttggatcttggttcat
Terms and licenses: Academic/Nonprofit Terms; Industry Terms: Not Available to Industry
How to cite: pLKO_NWS.AU1.VSVg_NGFR was a gift from Brian Brown (Addgene plasmid # 158239 ; http://n2t.net/addgene:158239 ; RRID:Addgene_158239)
