>Addgene plasmid #158239 | pLKO_NWS.AU1.VSVg_NGFR | depositor partial sequence | sequence record 305347 | Tagged NGFR
ATGGGGGCAGGTGCCACCGGCCGCGCCATGGACGGGCCGCGCCTGCTGCTGTTGCTGCTTCTGGGGGTGT
CCCTTGGAGGTGCCAAGGAGGCATGCAACTGGTCCCACCCCCAATTCGAGAAAGGAGGAGGCGGGGGAGG
GGACACCTATCGGTACATTGGAGGAGGCGGGGGAGGGTATACAGATATCGAAATGAATAGACTCGGAAAG
CCCACAGGCCTGTACACACACAGCGGTGAGTGCTGCAAAGCCTGCAACCTGGGCGAGGGTGTGGCCCAGC
CTTGTGGAGCCAACCAGACCGTGTGTGAGCCCTGCCTGGACAGCGTGACGTTCTCCGACGTGGTGAGCGC
GACCGAGCCGTGCAAGCCGTGCACCGAGTGCGTGGGGCTCCAGAGCATGTCGGCGCCGTGCGTGGAGGCC
GACGACGCCGTGTGCCGCTGCGCCTACGGCTACTACCAGGATGAGACGACTGGGCGCTGCGAGGCGTGCC
GCGTGTGCGAGGCGGGCTCGGGCCTCGTGTTCTCCTGCCAGGACAAGCAGAACACCGTGTGCGAGGAGTG
CCCCGACGGCACGTATTCCGACGAGGCCAACCACGTGGACCCGTGCCTGCCCTGCACCGTGTGCGAGGAC
ACCGAGCGCCAGCTCCGCGAGTGCACACGCTGGGCCGACGCCGAGTGCGAGGAGATCCCTGGCCGTTGGA
TTACACGGTCCACACCCCCAGAGGGCTCGGACAGCACAGCCCCCAGCACCCAGGAGCCTGAGGCACCTCC
AGAACAAGACCTCATAGCCAGCACGGTGGCAGGTGTGGTGACCACAGTGATGGGCAGCTCCCAGCCCGTG
GTGACCCGAGGCACCACCGACAACCTCATCCCTGTCTATTGCTCCATCCTGGCTGCTGTGGTTGTGGGCC
TTGTGGCCTACATAGCCTTCAAGAGGTGGAACAGGGGTATCCTCTAG
